Addgene plasmid #107353: pNP1 eforRed toehold switch
Purpose: Expresses eforRed (an RFP derivative) in Ecoli off a T7 promoter when pNP1 eforRed trigger is co-expressed
Depositing lab: James Collins. Depositing organization: Massachusetts Institute of Technology. Publication: BioBits Explorer: A modular synthetic biology education kit. Huang A, Nguyen PQ, Stark JC, Takahashi MK, Donghia N, Ferrante T, Dy AJ, Hsu KJ, Dubner RS, Pardee K, Jewett MC, Collins JJ. Sci Adv. 2018 Aug 1;4(8):eaat5105. doi: 10.1126/sciadv.aat5105. eCollection 2018 Aug. PubMed 30083608.
Backbone
  Vector backbone: pNP1
  Backbone manufacturer: New England Biolabs (cloning vector)
  Backbone size w/o insert (bp): 2202
  Total vector size (bp): 2967
  Vector type: Bacterial Expression
Growth in bacteria
  Bacterial resistance: Ampicillin, 100 μg/mL
  Growth temperature: 37°C
  Growth strain: DH5alpha
  Copy number: High Copy
Gene/Insert
  Gene/Insert name: toehold switch 1 + eforRed
  Insert size (bp): 765
  Promoter: T7
  Cloning method: Gibson Cloning
  Sequencing primers: 5′ CCCGCGAAATTAATACGACTCACTATAGG; 3′ AGTGCCAAGCTTCCGGATATAGTTC
Resource information
  A portion of this plasmid was derived from a plasmid made by: eforRed - iGEM Part BBa_K592012 toehold - Green, A.A., Silver, P.A., Collins, J.J., and Yin, P. (2014). Toehold switches: de-novo-designed regulators of gene expression. Cell 159, 925–939.
Terms and licenses: Academic/Nonprofit Terms; Industry Terms: Not Available to Industry
How to cite: pNP1 eforRed toehold switch was a gift from James Collins (Addgene plasmid # 107353 ; http://n2t.net/addgene:107353 ; RRID:Addgene_107353)
