[The description below was written by a language model from this plasmid's Addgene catalogue record and pLannotate feature annotations shown in this document.]
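Description:
pNP1 eforRed toehold switch is a small (about 3 kb) high-copy bacterial expression plasmid built on the pNP1 cloning backbone. It is maintained in E. coli through a ColE1/pUC-type origin of replication and selected with ampicillin via the β-lactamase gene driven by its own bla promoter. The roughly 765 bp insert, introduced by Gibson assembly, places a toehold switch riboregulator ("toehold switch 1") upstream of the coding sequence for eforRed, a red chromoprotein/fluorescent protein derived from the coral Echinopora forskaliana and taken from an iGEM registry part. The cassette is transcribed from a T7 promoter and ends at a T7 terminator, so expression requires T7 RNA polymerase supplied by the host or reaction system.

The feature table annotates the promoter, the eforRed (eforCP) open reading frame and the terminator, but not the switch itself. The switch presumably lies in the unannotated stretch between the promoter and the start of the reporter. A short fragment matching a T7 gene 10-derived solubility tag is also detected just before the terminator, downstream of the reporter, and the record assigns it no role.

Toehold switches are de novo designed RNA hairpins that sequester the ribosome binding site and start codon, keeping translation off. A complementary trigger RNA binds the single-stranded toehold, unwinds the hairpin and allows translation. Accordingly, the reporter is produced only when the matching pNP1 eforRed trigger plasmid is co-expressed, giving a visible red readout of RNA-based gene regulation. The plasmid was deposited as part of a modular synthetic biology education kit.
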