Features (pLannotate 1.2.2; 7 found; start..end, strand, type, name):
     26..44      +  promoter       T7 promoter: promoter for bacteriophage T7 RNA polymerase
    126..806     +  CDS            eforCP: eforCP is a basic (constitutively fluorescent) red fluorescent protein published in 2008, derived from Echinopora forskaliana.
    902..951     +  CDS            SET1 (fragment): solubility-enhancement tag derived from T7 phage gene 10B
    959..1006    +  terminator     T7 terminator: transcription terminator for bacteriophage T7 RNA polymerase
   1224..1812    -  rep_origin     ori: high-copy-number ColE1/pMB1/pBR322/pUC origin of replication
   1984..2844    -  CDS            AmpR: β-lactamase; bla; confers resistance to ampicillin, carbenicillin, and related antibiotics
   2845..2949    -  promoter       AmpR promoter: bla
>Addgene plasmid #107353 | pNP1 eforRed toehold switch | addgene full sequence | sequence record 209417 | Addgene NGS Result
GCTAGTGGTGCTAGCCCCGCGAAATTAATACGACTCACTATAGGGTGAATGAATTGTAGGCTTGTTATAG
TTATGAACAGAGGAGACATAACATGAACAAGCCTAACCTGGCGGCAGCGCAAAAGATGAGCGTGATTAAA
CAGGTGATGAAAACCAAACTGCATCTGGAAGGCACCGTTAATGGTCATGATTTCACCATTGAAGGTAAAG
GTGAAGGCAAACCGTATGAAGGTCTGCAGCATATGAAAATGACCGTTACCAAAGGTGCACCGCTGCCGTT
TAGCGTTCATATTCTGACCCCGAGCCATATGTATGGTAGCAAACCGTTTAACAAATATCCGGCAGATATC
CCGGATTATCACAAACAGAGCTTTCCGGAAGGTATGAGCTGGGAACGTAGCATGATTTTTGAAGATGGTG
GTGTTTGTACCGCAAGCAATCATAGCAGCATTAATCTGCAAGAAAACTGCTTCATCTACGACGTGAAATT
CCATGGTGTTAATCTGCCTCCGGATGGTCCGGTTATGCAGAAAACCATTGCAGGTTGGGAACCGAGCGTT
GAAACCCTGTATGTTCGTGATGGTATGCTGAAAAGCGATACCGCCATGGTTTTTAAACTGAAAGGTGGTG
GTCATCATCGTGTGGATTTCAAAACCACCTACAAAGCAAAAAAACCGGTTAAACTGCCGGAATTCCATTT
TGTTGAACATCGTCTGGAACTGACCAAACACGATAAAGATTTTACCACCTGGGATCAGCAAGAAGCAGCA
GAAGGTCATTTTAGTCCGCTGCCGAAAGCACTGCCGTAAAGGATCCCGGGAATTCTCGAGTAAGGTTAAC
CTGCAGGAGGCCTTTAATTAAGGTGGTGCGGCCGCGCTAGCGGTCCCGGGGGATCGATCCGGCTGCTAAC
AAAGCCCGAAAGGAAGCTGAGTTGGCTGCTGCCACCGCTGAGCAATAACTAGCATAACCCCTTGGGGCCT
CTAAACGGGTCTTGAGGGGTTTTTTGCTGAAAGGAGGAACTATATCCGGAAGCTTGGCACTGGCCGACCG
GGGTCGAGCACTGACTCGCTGCGCTCGGTCGTTCGGCTGCGGCGAGCGGTATCAGCTCACTCAAAGGCGG
TAATACGGTTATCCACAGAATCAGGGGATAACGCAGGAAAGAACATGTGAGCAAAAGGCCAGCAAAAGGC
CAGGAACCGTAAAAAGGCCGCGTTGCTGGCGTTTTTCCATAGGCTCCGCCCCCCTGACGAGCATCACAAA
AATCGACGCTCAAGTCAGAGGTGGCGAAACCCGACAGGACTATAAAGATACCAGGCGTTTCCCCCTGGAA
GCTCCCTCGTGCGCTCTCCTGTTCCGACCCTGCCGCTTACCGGATACCTGTCCGCCTTTCTCCCTTCGGG
AAGCGTGGCGCTTTCTCATAGCTCACGCTGTAGGTATCTCAGTTCGGTGTAGGTCGTTCGCTCCAAGCTG
GGCTGTGTGCACGAACCCCCCGTTCAGCCCGACCGCTGCGCCTTATCCGGTAACTATCGTCTTGAGTCCA
ACCCGCTAAGACACGACTTATCGCCACTGGCAGCAGCCACTGGTAACAGGATTAGCAGAGCGAGGTATGT
AGGCGGTGCTACAGAGTTCTTGAAGTGGTGGCCTAACTACGGCTACACTAGAAGAACAGTATTTGGTATC
TGCGCTCTGCTGAAGCCAGTTACCTTCGGAAAAAGAGTTGGTAGCTCTTGATCCGGCAAACAAACCACCG
CTGGTAGCGGTGGTTTTTTTGTTTGCAAGCAGCAGATTACGCGCAGAAAAAAAGGATCTCAAGAAGATCC
TTTGATCTTTTCTACGGGGTCTGACGCTCAGTGGAACGAAAACTCACAGATCCGGGATTTTGGTCATGAG
ATTATCAAAAAGGATCTTCACCTAGATCCTTTTAAATTAAAAATGAAGTTTTAAATCAATCTAAAGTATA
TATGAGTAAACTTGGTCTGACAGTTACCAATGCTTAATCAGTGAGGCACCTATCTCAGCGATCTGTCTAT
TTCGTTCATCCATAGTTGCCTGACTCCCCGTCGTGTAGATAACTACGATACGGGAGGGCTTACCATCTGG
CCCCAGTGCTGCAATGATACCGCGAGACCCACGCTCACCGGCTCCAGATTTATCAGCAATAAACCAGCCA
GCCGGAAGGGCCGAGCGCAGAAGTGGTCCTGCAACTTTATCCGCCTCCATCCAGTCTATTAATTGTTGCC
GGGAAGCTAGAGTAAGTAGTTCGCCAGTTAATAGTTTGCGCAACGTTGTTGCCATTGCTACAGGCATCGT
GGTGTCACGCTCGTCGTTTGGTATGGCTTCATTCAGCTCCGGTTCCCAACGATCAAGGCGAGTTACATGA
TCCCCCATGTTGTGCAAAAAAGCGGTTAGCTCCTTCGGTCCTCCGATCGTTGTCAGAAGTAAGTTGGCCG
CAGTGTTATCACTCATGGTTATGGCAGCACTGCATAATTCTCTTACTGTCATGCCATCCGTAAGATGCTT
TTCTGTGACTGGTGAGTACTCAACCAAGTCATTCTGAGAATAGTGTATGCGGCGACCGAGTTGCTCTTGC
CCGGCGTCAATACGGGATAATACCGCGCCACATAGCAGAACTTTAAAAGTGCTCATCATTGGAAAACGTT
CTTCGGGGCGAAAACTCTCAAGGATCTTACCGCTGTTGAGATCCAGTTCGATGTAACCCACTCGTGCACC
CAACTGATCTTCAGCATCTTTTACTTTCACCAGCGTTTCTGGGTGAGCAAAAACAGGAAGGCAAAATGCC
GCAAAAAAGGGAATAAGGGCGACACGGAAATGTTGAATACTCATACTCTTCCTTTTTCAATATTATTGAA
GCATTTATCAGGGTTATTGTCTCATGAGCGGATACATATTTGAATGTATTTAGAAAAATAAACAAATAGG
GGTTCCGCGCACATTTCCCCGAAAAGT
